Addgene plasmid #62738: mApple-Talin-C-18
Purpose: Localization: Talin/Focal Adhesions, C1 Cloning Vector, Excitation:568, Emission:592
Depositing lab: Michael Davidson. Depositing organization: Florida State University, Tallahassee.
Backbone
  Vector backbone: C1 Cloning Vector
  Vector type: Mammalian Expression
  Selectable markers: Neomycin (select with G418)
Growth in bacteria
  Bacterial resistance: Kanamycin, 50 μg/mL
  Growth temperature: 37°C
  Growth strain: DH5alpha
  Copy number: High Copy
Gene/Insert
  Gene/Insert name: Talin (alt name: Talin1)
  Species: M. musculus (mouse)
  Mutation: none
  Promoter: CMV
  Tag / fusion protein: mApple (N terminal on backbone)
  Cloning method: Unknown
  Sequencing primers: 5′ CMV-F; 3′ SV40pA-R
Terms and licenses: Academic/Nonprofit Terms; Industry Terms: Not Available to Industry
How to cite: mApple-Talin-C-18 was a gift from Michael Davidson (Addgene plasmid # 62738 ; http://n2t.net/addgene:62738 ; RRID:Addgene_62738)
