[The description below was written by a language model from this plasmid's Addgene catalogue record.]
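Description:
mApple-Talin-C-18 is a mammalian expression plasmid built on a C1-type cloning vector, designed to produce a fluorescently labelled form of the focal adhesion protein talin. It is maintained in E. coli as a high-copy plasmid under kanamycin selection, and it also carries a neomycin resistance marker, so transfected mammalian cells can be selected with G418 to derive stable lines. The record does not include a feature table, so the origins of replication and the exact arrangement of the resistance cassette are not documented here. The listed 3′ sequencing primer suggests that an SV40 polyadenylation signal lies downstream of the insert.

The payload is mouse talin (Talin1), recorded as carrying no mutations and expressed from the strong constitutive CMV promoter. The red-orange fluorescent protein mApple is supplied by the backbone and sits at the N terminus of the fusion, consistent with the C1 layout, in which the gene of interest is cloned downstream of the fluorescent protein. The "18" in the name may denote the length of the linker between the two parts, but the record does not state this. The cloning method is also unrecorded.

Talin links integrins to the actin cytoskeleton and concentrates at focal adhesions, so the fusion serves as a localization marker for these structures. It is suited to live- or fixed-cell fluorescence imaging of adhesion distribution and dynamics. The listed excitation and emission values are 568 nm and 592 nm.
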