>Addgene plasmid #62738 | mApple-Talin-C-18 | depositor partial sequence | sequence record 103292 | CMV-F
GCAAGCTAGTGACGTCAGATCCGCTAGCGCTACCGGTCGCCACCATGGTGAGCAAGGGCGAGGAGAATAA
CATGGCCATCATCAAGGAGTTCATGCGCTTCAAGGTGCACATGGAGGGCTCCGTGAACGGCCACGAGTTC
GAGATCGAGGGCGAGGGCGAGGGCCGCCCCTACGAGGCCTTTCAGACCGCTAAGCTGAAGGTGACCAAGG
GTGGCCCCCTGCCCTTCGCCTGGGACATCCTGTCCCCTCAGTTCATGTACGGCTCCAAGGTCTACATTAA
GCACCCAGCCGACATCCCCGACTACTTCAAGCTGTCCTTCCCCGAGGGCTTCAGGTGGGAGCGCGTGATG
AACTTCGAGGACGGCGGCATTATTCACGTTAACCAGGACTCCTCCCTGCAGGACGGCGTGTTCATCTACA
AGGTGAAGCTGCGCGGCACCAACTTCCCCTCCGACGGCCCCGTAATGCAGAAGAAGACCATGGGCTGGGA
GGCCTCCGAGGAGCGGATGTACCCCGAGGACGGCGCCCTGAAGAGCGAGATCAAGAAGAGGCTGAAGCTG
AAGGACGGCGGCCACTACGCCGCCGAGGTCAAGACCACCTACAAGGCCAAGAAGCCCGTGCAGCTGCCCG
GCGCCTACATCGTCGACATCAAGTTGGACATCGTGTCCCACAACGAGGACTACACCATCGTGGAACAGTA
CGAACGCGCCGAGGGCCGCCACTCCACCGGCGGCATGGACGAGCTGTACAAGTCCGGACTCAGATCTCGA
GCTCAAGCTAGCTTCGAATTCGCAGAAGCTGCCACCATGGTTGCGCTTTCGCTGAAGATTAGCATTGGGA
ATGTGGTGAAGACGATGCAATTTGAGCCATCTACCATGGTGTACGACGCCTGCCGCATGATTCGTGAGCG
GATCCCAGAGGCCCTGGCTGGCCCTCCCAACGACTTTGGGCTCTTTCTGTCAGATGATGACCCCAAAAAG
GCATCTGGCTAGAGGCTGGGAAAGCTTTGGACTACTACATGCTCCGAAATGGGGACACCATGGAGTACAG
AAAAAGCAGAGACCCCTGAAGAATACGATGTTAGACGACGTGAGACTATCATGTGATGACTCCAGACGTC
ACAGACATGCCTCATGACATTTGTGCCCGAATGATTCACCACATGATGAGAATTCACTTTTCGGAGCGTG
TATGGAGAAGAAAGGTACGACTGGACTGGCAGCCAGACCTCACTCTGCGGAGTAAGAAATTGGAGACCTC
ATAGC
