>Addgene plasmid #62738 | mApple-Talin-C-18 | depositor partial sequence | sequence record 103293 | SV40-R
GACAATCACACCCAGGTTGTGCGAAGCCTAGAAGAACAGGTGGTGACCCAGGCTACTCATGGTAGAATGT
CTTGAGCGCAGCCCCATAGAGGCTGCACCAAGAGCTGGAGCAGGTGAGCCAGGGCCAACCAGAGGGCGGA
TGGTCCTGAACCTTGAGGAACAATCTAGAAGCTGCAGTCCATCGCTGCAGCCACCAGTGCACTGGTAAAG
CTGCGTCAGCAGCCCAGAGGGGAGCTGGTGGCTCAAGAAAGGTGGGCGCATTCCAGCCAATGCACTGGAT
GATGGGCAGTGGTCGCAGGGCTCATTCCGCTGCCCGTATGGTGGCTGCGGCCACCAACAATCTGTGTGAA
GCAGCTAACGCAGCTGTCCAGGGCCATGCTAGCCAGGAGAAACTCATTTCCTCAGCCAAGCAAGTAGCTG
CCTCCACAGCTCAGCTCCTGGTAGCTTGCAAGGTCAAAGCAGATCAGGACTCTGAGGCAATGAAACGGCT
CCAGGCTGCTGGCAATGCAGTGAAGAGGGCCTCAGATAACCTGGTAAAGGCGGCCCAGAAAGCTGCAGCC
TTCGAAGACCAGGAGAATGAGACGGTGGTGGTGAAGGAGAAAATGGTTGGGGGCATTGCCCAGATTATCG
CAGCACAGGAAGAGATGCTTCGGAAGGAACGAGAGCTGGAAGAGGCTCGGAAAAAGCTCGCCCAGATCCG
GCAGCAGCAGTACAAGTTCTTGCCTTCAGAGCTTCGAGACGAGCACTAAAAAAGCCCTGTGTATTTAATG
CAGACCCAGCCCAGAGACTGTGCCTGCCACTACCAAAGCCTTCTGGGCTGCTCAGGACCCAAGCTGCCCA
ACCCCAGCACTCCCCCAAAGTGCCTGCCAAACCCTGGGCCTGGCCCTGCCCAGTCCCACTGCAAGCCGTG
TCCTCTCCCTGACTCCCAAGTGCCTTTGCACCCTAGGGCCCCTAAGTGCCTGCCCCCCTCCAGAGTATTA
ACGCTCCAAGAGTATTATTAATGCTGCCGTACCTCAGTTTGAACCTGCCAGGGCCCCAGCTGCTCCAGCC
TGCCAGCAGCTTCCAGCCAGTCCCCACGGCCACGTCAGCTCAACTCATCCCTTTTTGATACTATATCCCC
TACCCAGCTACCTATGGGGCTTGAGGGTTGTAAACCCAAACAGGTCAGACTCCCGGAATTCTGCAGTCGA
CGGTACCGCGGGCCCGGGATCCACCGGATCTAGATAACTGATCATAATCAGCCATACCACATGTAGAAGA
TGCC
