>Addgene plasmid #62738 | mApple-Talin-C-18 | addgene partial sequence | sequence record 145737 | mCherry-F 5'-ccccgtaatgcagaagaaga-3'
CGGATGTACCCCGAGGACGGCGCCCTGAAGAGCGAGATCAAGAAGAGGCTGAAGCTGAAGGACGGCGGCC
ACTACGCCGCCGAGGTCAAGACCACCTACAAGGCCAAGAAGCCCGTGCAGCTGCCCGGCGCCTACATCGT
CGACATCAAGTTGGACATCGTGTCCCACAACGAGGACTACACCATCGTGGAACAGTACGAACGCGCCGAG
GGCCGCCACTCCACCGGCGGCATGGACGAGCTGTACAAGTCCGGACTCAGATCTCGAGCTCAAGCTAGCT
TCGAATTCGCAGAAGCTGCCACCATGGTTGCGCTTTCGCTGAAGATTAGCATTGGGAATGTGGTGAAGAC
GATGCAATTTGAGCCATCTACCATGGTGTACGACGCCTGCCGCATGATTCGTGAGCGGATCCCAGAGGCC
CTGGCTGGCCCTCCCAACGACTTTGGGCTCTTTCTGTCAGATGATGACCCCAAAAAAGGCATCTGGCTAG
AGGCTGGGAAAGCTTTGGACTACTACATGCTCCGAAATGGGGACACCATGGAGTACAGAAAAAAGCAGAG
ACCCCTGAAGATACGGATGTTAGACGGAACGGTGAAGACTATCATGGTGGATGACTCCAAGACCGTCACA
GACATGCTCATGACCATTTGTGCCCGAATTGGTATCACCAACCATGATGAGTATTCACTGGTTCGAGAGC
TGATGGAAGAAAAGAAAGATGAGGGGACAGGGACCCTGAGAAAAGACAAGACCCTACTGCGAGATGAAAA
GAAGATGGAGAAGCTAAAGCAGAAGTTGCACACAGACGATGAGTTGAAC
